Addgene plasmid #74985: pXPR_BRD003 sgKEAP1-1
Purpose: sgKEAP1-1, puromycin selection
Depositing lab: William Hahn. Depositing organization: Dana-Farber Cancer Institute. Publication: KEAP1 loss modulates sensitivity to kinase targeted therapy in lung cancer. Krall EB, Wang B, Munoz DM, Ilic N, Raghavan S, Niederst MJ, Yu K, Ruddy DA, Aguirre AJ, Kim JW, Redig AJ, Gainor JF, Williams JA, Asara JM, Doench JG, Janne PA, Shaw AT, McDonald Iii RE, Engelman JA, Stegmeier F, Schlabach MR, Hahn WC. Elife. 2017 Feb 1;6:e18970. doi: 10.7554/eLife.18970. PubMed 28145866.
Backbone
  Vector backbone: pXPR_BRD003
  Backbone manufacturer: Broad Institute - Genetic Perturbation Platform
  Backbone size w/o insert (bp): 8318
  Total vector size (bp): 8322
  Vector type: Mammalian Expression, CRISPR
  Selectable markers: Puromycin
Growth in bacteria
  Bacterial resistance: Ampicillin, 100 μg/mL
  Growth temperature: 37°C
  Growth strain: NEB Stable
  Copy number: High Copy
Gene/Insert
  Gene/Insert name: KEAP1
  gRNA/shRNA sequence: CTTGTGGGCCATGAACTGGG
  Species: H. sapiens (human)
  Entrez Gene: KEAP1 (a.k.a. INrf2, KLHL19)
  Cloning method: Restriction Enzyme; 5′ cloning site AgeI (unknown if destroyed); 3′ cloning site EcoRI (unknown if destroyed)
  Sequencing primers: 5′ GTATGTCTGTTGCTATTATGTCTACTATTCTTTCC
Terms and licenses: Academic/Nonprofit Terms; Industry Terms: Not Available to Industry
How to cite: pXPR_BRD003 sgKEAP1-1 was a gift from William Hahn (Addgene plasmid # 74985 ; http://n2t.net/addgene:74985 ; RRID:Addgene_74985)
