[The description below was written by a language model from this plasmid's Addgene catalogue record and pLannotate feature annotations shown in this document.]
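Description:
pXPR_BRD003 sgKEAP1-1 is a lentiviral CRISPR guide-expression plasmid built on the pXPR_BRD003 backbone from the Broad Institute Genetic Perturbation Platform, carrying a single guide RNA directed against human KEAP1 (also known as INrf2 or KLHL19). The catalogue lists it as a mammalian expression/CRISPR vector of roughly 8.3 kb. The feature table shows the architecture of a third-generation, self-inactivating HIV-1 transfer vector. An RSV promoter is fused to a truncated 5' LTR, followed by the Ψ packaging signal with a gag fragment, the Rev response element, a cPPT/CTS, WPRE and a ΔU3 3' LTR. In bacteria it is maintained by a high-copy ColE1/pUC-type origin with ampicillin resistance. An f1 origin, an SV40 origin and poly(A) signal, and lac/T7/T3 remnants are also annotated outside the viral cassette.

The payload consists of two expression units. A human U6 RNA polymerase III promoter lies at the end of the numbered sequence, and the S. pyogenes Cas9 guide RNA scaffold lies at its start. On the circular plasmid these flank the short KEAP1-targeting spacer, which was cloned between AgeI and EcoRI sites, so that U6 transcribes a complete sgRNA. Downstream, the EF-1α core promoter with its intron A drives puromycin N-acetyltransferase, which allows puromycin selection of transduced or transfected cells, and the WPRE enhances transcript expression. No Cas9 coding sequence is annotated, so the nuclease must be supplied separately, for example from cells already expressing Cas9. The associated study concerns how KEAP1 loss alters sensitivity to kinase-targeted therapy in lung cancer, which is consistent with use of this construct to knock out KEAP1 in human cells.
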