Features (pLannotate 1.2.2; 29 found; start..end, strand, type, name):
      1..76      +  misc_RNA       gRNA scaffold: guide RNA scaffold for the Streptococcus pyogenes CRISPR/Cas9 system
    132..249     +  misc_feature   cPPT/CTS: central polypurine tract and central termination sequence of HIV-1
    315..381     +  CDS            small t antigen (fragment): SV40 (simian virus 40) small t antigen
    407..618     +  promoter       EF-1α core promoter: core promoter for human elongation factor EF-1α
    619..1557    +  intron         EF-1α intron A: intron upstream of the start codon of human EF-1α
   1579..2178    +  CDS            PuroR (fragment): puromycin N-acetyltransferase; pac from Streptomyces; confers resistance to puromycin
   2194..2782    +  misc_feature   WPRE: woodchuck hepatitis virus posttranscriptional regulatory element
   2833..2852    +  misc_feature   cPPT/CTS (fragment): central polypurine tract and central termination sequence of HIV-1
   2854..3087    +  LTR            3' LTR (ΔU3): self-inactivating 3' long terminal repeat (LTR) from HIV-1
   3165..3286    +  polyA_signal   SV40 poly(A) signal: SV40 polyadenylation signal
   3326..3461    +  rep_origin     SV40 ori: SV40 origin of replication
   3482..3500    -  promoter       T7 promoter: promoter for bacteriophage T7 RNA polymerase
   3508..3663    +  CDS            lacZα (fragment): LacZα fragment of β-galactosidase; lacZ fragment
   3668..4096    +  rep_origin     f1 ori (sequence partly withheld): f1 bacteriophage origin of replication; arrow indicates direction of (+) strand synthesis
   4149..4253    +  promoter       AmpR promoter: bla
   4254..5114    +  CDS            AmpR: β-lactamase; bla; confers resistance to ampicillin, carbenicillin, and related antibiotics
   5285..5873    +  rep_origin     ori: high-copy-number ColE1/pMB1/pBR322/pUC origin of replication
   6056..6148    +  CDS            lacI (fragment): lac repressor; lacI; The lac repressor binds to the lac operator to inhibit transcription in E. coli. This inhibition can be relieved by adding lactose or isopropyl-β-D-thiogalactopyranoside (IPTG).
   6161..6182    +  protein_bind   CAP binding site: CAP binding activates transcription in the presence of cAMP. E. coli catabolite activator protein
   6197..6227    +  promoter       lac promoter: promoter for the E. coli lac operon
   6235..6251    +  protein_bind   lac operator: The lac repressor binds to the lac operator to inhibit transcription in E. coli. This inhibition can be relieved by adding lactose or isopropyl-β-D-thiogalactopyranoside (IPTG). lac repressor encoded by lacI
   6296..6314    +  promoter       T3 promoter: promoter for bacteriophage T3 RNA polymerase
   6342..6568    +  promoter       RSV promoter: Rous sarcoma virus enhancer/promoter
   6569..6749    +  LTR            5' LTR (truncated): truncated 5' long terminal repeat (LTR) from HIV-1
   6796..6921    +  misc_feature   HIV-1 Ψ: packaging signal of human immunodeficiency virus type 1
   6905..7268    +  CDS            HIV-1 gag (fragment): gag protein from human immunodeficiency virus 1; gag
   7414..7647    +  misc_feature   RRE: The Rev response element (RRE) of HIV-1 allows for Rev-dependent mRNA export from the nucleus to the cytoplasm.
   8024..8050    +  CDS            Rev (fragment): human immunodeficiency virus 1 (HIV-1) Rev protein; rev; enhances nuclear export of unspliced and incompletely spliced viral mRNAs
   8054..8294    +  promoter       U6 promoter: RNA polymerase III promoter for human U6 snRNA
>Addgene plasmid #74985 | pXPR_BRD003 sgKEAP1-1 | depositor full sequence | sequence record 141839 | pXPR_BRD003 sgKEAP1-1 sequence 8323 bps
GTTTTAGAGCTAGAAATAGCAAGTTAAAATAAGGCTAGTCCGTTATCAACTTGAAAAAGTGGCACCGAGT
CGGTGCTTTTTTAAGCTTGGCGTAACTAGATCTTGAGACAAATGGCAGTATTCATCCACAATTTTAAAAG
AAAAGGGGGGATTGGGGGGTACAGTGCAGGGGAAAGAATAGTAGACATAATAGCAACAGACATACAAACT
AAAGAATTACAAAAACAAATTACAAAAATTCAAAATTTTCGGGTTTATTACAGGGACAGCAGAGATCCAC
TTTGGCGCCGGCTCGAGGGGGCCCGGGTGCAAAGATGGATAAAGTTTTAAACAGAGAGGAATCTTTGCAG
CTAATGGACCTTCTAGGTCTTGAAAGGAGTGGGAATTGGCTCCGGTGCCCGTCAGTGGGCAGAGCGCACA
TCGCCCACAGTCCCCGAGAAGTTGGGGGGAGGGGTCGGCAATTGATCCGGTGCCTAGAGAAGGTGGCGCG
GGGTAAACTGGGAAAGTGATGTCGTGTACTGGCTCCGCCTTTTTCCCGAGGGTGGGGGAGAACCGTATAT
AAGTGCAGTAGTCGCCGTGAACGTTCTTTTTCGCAACGGGTTTGCCGCCAGAACACAGGTAAGTGCCGTG
TGTGGTTCCCGCGGGCCTGGCCTCTTTACGGGTTATGGCCCTTGCGTGCCTTGAATTACTTCCACCTGGC
TGCAGTACGTGATTCTTGATCCCGAGCTTCGGGTTGGAAGTGGGTGGGAGAGTTCGAGGCCTTGCGCTTA
AGGAGCCCCTTCGCCTCGTGCTTGAGTTGAGGCCTGGCCTGGGCGCTGGGGCCGCCGCGTGCGAATCTGG
TGGCACCTTCGCGCCTGTCTCGCTGCTTTCGATAAGTCTCTAGCCATTTAAAATTTTTGATGACCTGCTG
CGACGCTTTTTTTCTGGCAAGATAGTCTTGTAAATGCGGGCCAAGATCTGCACACTGGTATTTCGGTTTT
TGGGGCCGCGGGCGGCGACGGGGCCCGTGCGTCCCAGCGCACATGTTCGGCGAGGCGGGGCCTGCGAGCG
CGGCCACCGAGAATCGGACGGGGGTAGTCTCAAGCTGGCCGGCCTGCTCTGGTGCCTGGCCTCGCGCCGC
CGTGTATCGCCCCGCCCTGGGCGGCAAGGCTGGCCCGGTCGGCACCAGTTGCGTGAGCGGAAAGATGGCC
GCTTCCCGGCCCTGCTGCAGGGAGCTCAAAATGGAGGACGCGGCGCTCGGGAGAGCGGGCGGGTGAGTCA
CCCACACAAAGGAAAAGGGCCTTTCCGTCCTCAGCCGTCGCTTCATGTGACTCCACGGAGTACCGGGCGC
CGTCCAGGCACCTCGATTAGTTCTCGAGCTTTTGGAGTACGTCGTCTTTAGGTTGGGGGGAGGGGTTTTA
TGCGATGGAGTTTCCCCACACTGAGTGGGTGGAGACTGAAGTTAGGCCAGCTTGGCACTTGATGTAATTC
TCCTTGGAATTTGCCCTTTTTGAGTTTGGATCTTGGTTCATTCTCAAGCCTCAGACAGTGGTTCAAAGTT
TTTTTCTTCCATTTCAGGTGTCGTGACGTACGGCCACCATGACCGAGTACAAGCCCACGGTGCGCCTCGC
CACCCGCGACGACGTCCCCAGGGCCGTACGCACCCTCGCCGCCGCGTTCGCCGACTACCCCGCCACGCGC
CACACCGTCGATCCGGACCGCCACATCGAGCGGGTCACCGAGCTGCAAGAACTCTTCCTCACGCGCGTCG
GGCTCGACATCGGCAAGGTGTGGGTCGCGGACGACGGCGCCGCCGTGGCGGTCTGGACCACGCCGGAGAG
CGTCGAAGCGGGGGCGGTGTTCGCCGAGATCGGCCCGCGCATGGCCGAGTTGAGCGGTTCCCGGCTGGCC
GCGCAGCAACAGATGGAAGGCCTCCTGGCGCCGCACCGGCCCAAGGAGCCCGCGTGGTTCCTGGCCACCG
TCGGAGTCTCGCCCGACCACCAGGGCAAGGGTCTGGGCAGCGCCGTCGTGCTCCCCGGAGTGGAGGCGGC
CGAGCGCGCCGGGGTGCCCGCCTTCCTGGAGACCTCCGCGCCCCGCAACCTCCCCTTCTACGAGCGGCTC
GGCTTCACCGTCACCGCCGACGTCGAGGTGCCCGAAGGACCGCGCACCTGGTGCATGACCCGCAAGCCCG
GTGCCTGAACGCGTTAAGTCGACAATCAACCTCTGGATTACAAAATTTGTGAAAGATTGACTGGTATTCT
TAACTATGTTGCTCCTTTTACGCTATGTGGATACGCTGCTTTAATGCCTTTGTATCATGCTATTGCTTCC
CGTATGGCTTTCATTTTCTCCTCCTTGTATAAATCCTGGTTGCTGTCTCTTTATGAGGAGTTGTGGCCCG
TTGTCAGGCAACGTGGCGTGGTGTGCACTGTGTTTGCTGACGCAACCCCCACTGGTTGGGGCATTGCCAC
CACCTGTCAGCTCCTTTCCGGGACTTTCGCTTTCCCCCTCCCTATTGCCACGGCGGAACTCATCGCCGCC
TGCCTTGCCCGCTGCTGGACAGGGGCTCGGCTGTTGGGCACTGACAATTCCGTGGTGTTGTCGGGGAAAT
CATCGTCCTTTCCTTGGCTGCTCGCCTGTGTTGCCACCTGGATTCTGCGCGGGACGTCCTTCTGCTACGT
CCCTTCGGCCCTCAATCCAGCGGACCTTCCTTCCCGCGGCCTGCTGCCGGCTCTGCGGCCTCTTCCGCGT
CTTCGCCTTCGCCCTCAGACGAGTCGGATCTCCCTTTGGGCCGCCTCCCCGCGTCGACTTTAAGACCAAT
GACTTACAAGGCAGCTGTAGATCTTAGCCACTTTTTAAAAGAAAAGGGGGGACTGGAAGGGCTAATTCAC
TCCCAACGAAGACAAGATCTGCTTTTTGCTTGTACTGGGTCTCTCTGGTTAGACCAGATCTGAGCCTGGG
AGCTCTCTGGCTAACTAGGGAACCCACTGCTTAAGCCTCAATAAAGCTTGCCTTGAGTGCTTCAAGTAGT
GTGTGCCCGTCTGTTGTGTGACTCTGGTAACTAGAGATCCCTCAGACCCTTTTAGTCAGTGTGGAAAATC
TCTAGCAGTACGTATAGTAGTTCATGTCATCTTATTATTCAGTATTTATAACTTGCAAAGAAATGAATAT
CAGAGAGTGAGAGGAACTTGTTTATTGCAGCTTATAATGGTTACAAATAAAGCAATAGCATCACAAATTT
CACAAATAAAGCATTTTTTTCACTGCATTCTAGTTGTGGTTTGTCCAAACTCATCAATGTATCTTATCAT
GTCTGGCTCTAGCTATCCCGCCCCTAACTCCGCCCATCCCGCCCCTAACTCCGCCCAGTTCCGCCCATTC
TCCGCCCCATGGCTGACTAATTTTTTTTATTTATGCAGAGGCCGAGGCCGCCTCGGCCTCTGAGCTATTC
CAGAAGTAGTGAGGAGGCTTTTTTGGAGGCCTAGGGACGTACCCAATTCGCCCTATAGTGAGTCGTATTA
CGCGCGCTCACTGGCCGTCGTTTTACAACGTCGTGACTGGGAAAACCCTGGCGTTACCCAACTTAATCGC
CTTGCAGCACATCCCCCTTTCGCCAGCTGGCGTAATAGCGAAGAGGCCCGCACCGATCGCCCTTCCCAAC
AGTTGCGCAGCCTGAATGGCGAATGGG
[124 nt withheld, positions 3668-3791]
C
[91 nt withheld, positions 3793-3883]
A
[49 nt withheld, positions 3885-3933]
CCTTTGACGTTGGAGTCCACGTTCTTT
[37 nt withheld, positions 3961-3997]
ACCCTATCTCGGTCTATTCTTTTGATTTATAAGGGATTTTGCCGATTTCGGCCTATTGGTTAAAAAATGA
GCTGATTTAACAAAAATTTAACGCGAATTTTAACAAAATATTAACGCTTACAATTTAGGTGGCACTTTTC
GGGGAAATGTGCGCGGAACCCCTATTTGTTTATTTTTCTAAATACATTCAAATATGTATCCGCTCATGAG
ACAATAACCCTGATAAATGCTTCAATAATATTGAAAAAGGAAGAGTATGAGTATTCAACATTTCCGTGTC
GCCCTTATTCCCTTTTTTGCGGCATTTTGCCTTCCTGTTTTTGCTCACCCAGAAACGCTGGTGAAAGTAA
AAGATGCTGAAGATCAGTTGGGTGCACGAGTGGGTTACATCGAACTGGATCTCAACAGCGGTAAGATCCT
TGAGAGTTTTCGCCCCGAAGAACGTTTTCCAATGATGAGCACTTTTAAAGTTCTGCTATGTGGCGCGGTA
TTATCCCGTATTGACGCCGGGCAAGAGCAACTCGGTCGCCGCATACACTATTCTCAGAATGACTTGGTTG
AGTACTCACCAGTCACAGAAAAGCATCTTACGGATGGCATGACAGTAAGAGAATTATGCAGTGCTGCCAT
AACCATGAGTGATAACACTGCGGCCAACTTACTTCTGACAACGATCGGAGGACCGAAGGAGCTAACCGCT
TTTTTGCACAACATGGGGGATCATGTAACTCGCCTTGATCGTTGGGAACCGGAGCTGAATGAAGCCATAC
CAAACGACGAGCGTGACACCACGATGCCTGTAGCAATGGCAACAACGTTGCGCAAACTATTAACTGGCGA
ACTACTTACTCTAGCTTCCCGGCAACAATTAATAGACTGGATGGAGGCGGATAAAGTTGCAGGACCACTT
CTGCGCTCGGCCCTTCCGGCTGGCTGGTTTATTGCTGATAAATCTGGAGCCGGTGAGCGTGGGTCTCGCG
GTATCATTGCAGCACTGGGGCCAGATGGTAAGCCCTCCCGTATCGTAGTTATCTACACGACGGGGAGTCA
GGCAACTATGGATGAACGAAATAGACAGATCGCTGAGATAGGTGCCTCACTGATTAAGCATTGGTAACTG
TCAGACCAAGTTTACTCATATATACTTTAGATTGATTTAAAACTTCATTTTTAATTTAAAAGGATCTAGG
TGAAGATCCTTTTTGATAATCTCATGACCAAAATCCCTTAACGTGAGTTTTCGTTCCACTGAGCGTCAGA
CCCCGTAGAAAAGATCAAAGGATCTTCTTGAGATCCTTTTTTTCTGCGCGTAATCTGCTGCTTGCAAACA
AAAAAACCACCGCTACCAGCGGTGGTTTGTTTGCCGGATCAAGAGCTACCAACTCTTTTTCCGAAGGTAA
CTGGCTTCAGCAGAGCGCAGATACCAAATACTGTTCTTCTAGTGTAGCCGTAGTTAGGCCACCACTTCAA
GAACTCTGTAGCACCGCCTACATACCTCGCTCTGCTAATCCTGTTACCAGTGGCTGCTGCCAGTGGCGAT
AAGTCGTGTCTTACCGGGTTGGACTCAAGACGATAGTTACCGGATAAGGCGCAGCGGTCGGGCTGAACGG
GGGGTTCGTGCACACAGCCCAGCTTGGAGCGAACGACCTACACCGAACTGAGATACCTACAGCGTGAGCT
ATGAGAAAGCGCCACGCTTCCCGAAGGGAGAAAGGCGGACAGGTATCCGGTAAGCGGCAGGGTCGGAACA
GGAGAGCGCACGAGGGAGCTTCCAGGGGGAAACGCCTGGTATCTTTATAGTCCTGTCGGGTTTCGCCACC
TCTGACTTGAGCGTCGATTTTTGTGATGCTCGTCAGGGGGGCGGAGCCTATGGAAAAACGCCAGCAACGC
GGCCTTTTTACGGTTCCTGGCCTTTTGCTGGCCTTTTGCTCACATGTTCTTTCCTGCGTTATCCCCTGAT
TCTGTGGATAACCGTATTACCGCCTTTGAGTGAGCTGATACCGCTCGCCGCAGCCGAACGACCGAGCGCA
GCGAGTCAGTGAGCGAGGAAGCGGAAGAGCGCCCAATACGCAAACCGCCTCTCCCCGCGCGTTGGCCGAT
TCATTAATGCAGCTGGCACGACAGGTTTCCCGACTGGAAAGCGGGCAGTGAGCGCAACGCAATTAATGTG
AGTTAGCTCACTCATTAGGCACCCCAGGCTTTACACTTTATGCTTCCGGCTCGTATGTTGTGTGGAATTG
TGAGCGGATAACAATTTCACACAGGAAACAGCTATGACCATGATTACGCCAAGCGCGCAATTAACCCTCA
CTAAAGGGAACAAAAGCTGGAGCTGCAAGCTTAATGTAGTCTTATGCAATACTCTTGTAGTCTTGCAACA
TGGTAACGATGAGTTAGCAACATGCCTTACAAGGAGAGAAAAAGCACCGTGCATGCCGATTGGTGGAAGT
AAGGTGGTACGATCGTGCCTTATTAGGAAGGCAACAGACGGGTCTGACATGGATTGGACGAACCACTGAA
TTGCCGCATTGCAGAGATATTGTATTTAAGTGCCTAGCTCGATACATAAACGGGTCTCTCTGGTTAGACC
AGATCTGAGCCTGGGAGCTCTCTGGCTAACTAGGGAACCCACTGCTTAAGCCTCAATAAAGCTTGCCTTG
AGTGCTTCAAGTAGTGTGTGCCCGTCTGTTGTGTGACTCTGGTAACTAGAGATCCCTCAGACCCTTTTAG
TCAGTGTGGAAAATCTCTAGCAGTGGCGCCCGAACAGGGACTTGAAAGCGAAAGGGAAACCAGAGGAGCT
CTCTCGACGCAGGACTCGGCTTGCTGAAGCGCGCACGGCAAGAGGCGAGGGGCGGCGACTGGTGAGTACG
CCAAAAATTTTGACTAGCGGAGGCTAGAAGGAGAGAGATGGGTGCGAGAGCGTCAGTATTAAGCGGGGGA
GAATTAGATCGCGATGGGAAAAAATTCGGTTAAGGCCAGGGGGAAAGAAAAAATATAAATTAAAACATAT
AGTATGGGCAAGCAGGGAGCTAGAACGATTCGCAGTTAATCCTGGCCTGTTAGAAACATCAGAAGGCTGT
AGACAAATACTGGGACAGCTACAACCATCCCTTCAGACAGGATCAGAAGAACTTAGATCATTATATAATA
CAGTAGCAACCCTCTATTGTGTGCATCAAAGGATAGAGATAAAAGACACCAAGGAAGCTTTAGACAAGAT
AGAGGAAGAGCAAAACAAAAGTAAGACCACCGCACAGCAAGCGGCCGCTGATCTTCAGACCTGGAGGAGG
AGATATGAGGGACAATTGGAGAAGTGAATTATATAAATATAAAGTAGTAAAAATTGAACCATTAGGAGTA
GCACCCACCAAGGCAAAGAGAAGAGTGGTGCAGAGAGAAAAAAGAGCAGTGGGAATAGGAGCTTTGTTCC
TTGGGTTCTTGGGAGCAGCAGGAAGCACTATGGGCGCAGCGTCAATGACGCTGACGGTACAGGCCAGACA
ATTATTGTCTGGTATAGTGCAGCAGCAGAACAATTTGCTGAGGGCTATTGAGGCGCAACAGCATCTGTTG
CAACTCACAGTCTGGGGCATCAAGCAGCTCCAGGCAAGAATCCTGGCTGTGGAAAGATACCTAAAGGATC
AACAGCTCCTGGGGATTTGGGGTTGCTCTGGAAAACTCATTTGCACCACTGCTGTGCCTTGGAATGCTAG
TTGGAGTAATAAATCTCTGGAACAGATTTGGAATCACACGACCTGGATGGAGTGGGACAGAGAAATTAAC
AATTACACAAGCTTAATACACTCCTTAATTGAAGAATCGCAAAACCAGCAAGAAAAGAATGAACAAGAAT
TATTGGAATTAGATAAATGGGCAAGTTTGTGGAATTGGTTTAACATAACAAATTGGCTGTGGTATATAAA
ATTATTCATAATGATAGTAGGAGGCTTGGTAGGTTTAAGAATAGTTTTTGCTGTACTTTCTATAGTGAAT
AGAGTTAGGCAGGGATATTCACCATTATCGTTTCAGACCCACCTCCCAACCCCGAGGGGACCCAGAGAGG
GCCTATTTCCCATGATTCCTTCATATTTGCATATACGATACAAGGCTGTTAGAGAGATAATTAGAATTAA
TTTGACTGTAAACACAAAGATATTAGTACAAAATACGTGACGTAGAAAGTAATAATTTCTTGGGTAGTTT
GCAGTTTTAAAATTATGTTTTAAAATGGACTATCATATGCTTACCGTAACTTGAAAGTATTTCGATTTCT
TGGCTTTATATATCTTGTGGAAAGGACGAAACACCGCTTGTGGGCCATGAACTGGG
