>Addgene plasmid #74985 | pXPR_BRD003 sgKEAP1-1 | addgene partial sequence | sequence record 147600 | hU6-F 5'-GAGGGCCTATTTCCCATGATT-3'
TTAGAGAGATAATTAGAATTAATTTGACTGTAAACACAAAGATATTAGTACAAAATACGTGACGTAGAAA
GTAATAATTTCTTGGGTAGTTTGCAGTTTTAAAATTATGTTTTAAAATGGACTATCATATGCTTACCGTA
ACTTGAAAGTATTTCGATTTCTTGGCTTTATATATCTTGTGGAAAGGACGAAACACCGCTTGTGGGCCAT
GAACTGGGGTTTTAGAGCTAGAAATAGCAAGTTAAAATAAGGCTAGTCCGTTATCAACTTGAAAAAGTGG
CACCGAGTCGGTGCTTTTTTAAGCTTGGCGTAACTAGATCTTGAGACAAATGGCAGTATTCATCCACAAT
TTTAAAAGAAAAGGGGGGATTGGGGGGTACAGTGCAGGGGAAAGAATAGTAGACATAATAGCAACAGACA
TACAAACTAAAGAATTACAAAAACAAATTACAAAAATTCAAAATTTTCGGGTTTATTACAGGGACAGCAG
AGATCCACTTTGGCGCCGGCTCGAGGGGGCCCGGGTGCAAAGATGGATAAAGTTTTAAACAGAGAGGAAT
CTTTGCAG
