>Addgene plasmid #74985 | pXPR_BRD003 sgKEAP1-1 | addgene partial sequence | sequence record 147601 | WPRE-R 5'-CATAGCGTAAAAGGAGCAACA-3'
TGATTGTCGACTTAACGCGTTCAGGCACCGGGCTTGCGGGTCATGCACCAGGTGCGCGGTCCTTCGGGCA
CCTCGACGTCGGCGGTGACGGTGAAGCCGAGCCGCTCGTAGAAGGGGAGGTTGCGGGGCGCGGAGGTCTC
CAGGAAGGCGGGCACCCCGGCGCGCTCGGCCGCCTCCACTCCGGGGAGCACGACGGCGCTGCCCAGACCC
TTGCCCTGGTGGTCGGGCGAGACTCCGACGGTGGCCAGGAACCACGCGGGCTCCTTGGGCCGGTGCGGCG
CCAGGAGGCCTTCCATCTGTTGCTGCGCGGCCAGCCGGGAACCGCTCAACTCGGCCATGCGCGGGCCGAT
CTCGGCGAACACCGCCCCCGCTTCGACGCTCTCCGGCGTGGTCCAGACCGCCACGGCGGCGCCGTC
